Addgene plasmid #152190: pGBW-m4133386
Purpose: Mammalian expression plasmid for SARS-CoV-2 nsp11
Depositing lab: Ginkgo Bioworks & Benjie Chen. Depositing organization: Ginkgo Bioworks.
Backbone
  Vector backbone: pTwist_CMV_Hygro_6
  Backbone size w/o insert (bp): 6525
  Vector type: Mammalian Expression
  Selectable markers: Hygromycin
Growth in bacteria
  Bacterial resistance: Ampicillin, 100 μg/mL
  Growth temperature: 37°C
  Growth strain: DH5alpha
  Copy number: High Copy
Gene/Insert
  Gene/Insert name: SARS-CoV-2 nsp11
  Species: Severe acute respiratory syndrome coronavirus 2
  Insert size (bp): 32
  Mutation: wt
  Entrez Gene: ORF1ab (a.k.a. GU280_gp01)
  Promoter: CMV
  Tag / fusion protein: Cleavable TEV;TapTag (C terminal on backbone)
  Cloning method: Unknown
Resource information
  A portion of this plasmid was derived from a plasmid made by: GinkgoBioworks
Depositor comments: NCBI reference sequence: YP_009725312.1
How to cite: pGBW-m4133386 was a gift from Ginkgo Bioworks & Benjie Chen (Addgene plasmid # 152190 ; http://n2t.net/addgene:152190 ; RRID:Addgene_152190)
