[The description below was written by a language model from this plasmid's Addgene catalogue record and pLannotate feature annotations shown in this document.]
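Description:
pGBW-m4133386 is a mammalian expression plasmid for SARS-CoV-2 nsp11, the very short peptide encoded within ORF1ab, built on the pTwist_CMV_Hygro_6 backbone. It is propagated in E. coli as a high-copy plasmid through a ColE1/pUC-type origin and is selected with ampicillin via a complete AmpR (β-lactamase) gene. For selection in mammalian cells it carries a separate cassette in which the human ubiquitin C promoter drives hygromycin B phosphotransferase, followed by a synthetic polyadenylation signal.

The payload is the wild-type nsp11 coding sequence, recorded as only 32 bp, placed under CMV control. The feature table shows the CMV enhancer plus core promoter elements near the end of the circular map, so transcription runs across the numbering origin into the insert. The insert itself is too small to be annotated. According to the record, nsp11 is fused at its C terminus to a backbone-encoded, TEV-cleavable "TapTag". The annotated fragments downstream fit a classic tandem affinity purification tag: a short MYLK2 match, probably the calmodulin-binding peptide, followed by immunoglobulin-binding domains of Staphylococcus aureus protein A. The TEV site itself is not annotated. An SV40 poly(A) signal is annotated just downstream of the tag, although on the reverse strand. The region around the expression unit also carries T7 and rrnG transcription terminators, a further synthetic poly(A) signal and short 5' and 3' β-globin insulator elements, which likely limit read-through and interference from neighbouring sequences.

The record gives the purpose only as mammalian expression of nsp11. The tag design would suit two-step affinity purification and recovery of interacting host proteins, with hygromycin permitting stable cell line selection.
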