Features (pLannotate 1.2.2; 20 found; start..end, strand, type, name):
     95..172     +  CDS            MYLK2 (fragment): MYLK2_HUMAN - Experimental evidence at protein level: Swiss-Prot protein existence level 1. Implicated in the level of global muscle contraction and cardiac function. Phosphorylates a specific serine in the N-terminus of a myosin light chain. From Homo sapiens (Human).
    254..604     +  CDS            spa (fragment): SPA_STAAU - Experimental evidence at protein level: Swiss-Prot protein existence level 1. Plays a role in the inhibition of the host innate and adaptive immune responses. Possesses five immunoglobulin-binding domains that capture both the fragment crystallizable region (Fc region) and the Fab region (part of Ig that identifies antigen) of immunoglobulins (By similarity). In turn, Staphylococcus aureus is protected from phagocytic killing via inhibition of Ig Fc region. In addition, the host elicited B-cell response is prevented due to a decrease of antibody-secreting cell proliferation that en
    685..806     -  polyA_signal   SV40 poly(A) signal: SV40 polyadenylation signal
    829..898     -  CDS            large T antigen (fragment): large T antigen from SV40 (simian virus 40)
    921..967     +  terminator     T7 terminator: transcription terminator for bacteriophage T7 RNA polymerase
    997..1133    +  terminator     rrnG terminator: transcription terminator from the E. coli ribosomal RNA rrnG operon (Albrechtsen et al., 1991)
   1178..1249    +  misc_feature   3' β-globin insulator: insulator downstream of the human β-globin locus (Farrell et al., 2002)
   1475..2063    -  rep_origin     ori: high-copy-number ColE1/pMB1/pBR322/pUC origin of replication
   2235..2299    -  CDS            bla(M) (fragment): β-lactamase lacking the signal sequence; bla(M); allows cytosolic expression of β-lactamase
   2563..3772    +  promoter       UbC promoter: human ubiquitin C promoter
   3782..4803    +  CDS            HygR (fragment): hygromycin B phosphotransferase confers resistance to hygromycin
   4831..4879    +  polyA_signal   poly(A) signal: synthetic polyadenylation signal
   5145..6005    +  CDS            AmpR: β-lactamase; bla; confers resistance to ampicillin, carbenicillin, and related antibiotics
   6018..6154    +  terminator     rrnG terminator: transcription terminator from the E. coli ribosomal RNA rrnG operon (Albrechtsen et al., 1991)
   6299..6370    +  misc_feature   5' β-globin insulator: insulator upstream of the human β-globin locus (Farrell et al., 2002)
   6375..6421    -  terminator     T7 terminator: transcription terminator for bacteriophage T7 RNA polymerase
   6439..6487    -  polyA_signal   poly(A) signal: synthetic polyadenylation signal
   6568..6871    +  enhancer       CMV enhancer: human cytomegalovirus immediate early enhancer
   6944..6961    -  promoter       CMV promoter (fragment): human cytomegalovirus (CMV) immediate early promoter
   7024..7075    +  promoter       CMVd2 promoter: truncated human cytomegalovirus (CMV) immediate early promoter that yields moderately reduced expression relative to the full-length promoter
>Addgene plasmid #152190 | pGBW-m4133386 | depositor full sequence | sequence record 295202 | Full Sequence
CACCATGGCTGATGCACAATCGTTTTTAAACGGGTTTGCGGAAAACCTTTACTTTCAGTCGGGACGGCGA
ATCCCGGGGCTGATAAATCCCTGGAAAAGGAGATGGAAGAAGAACTTTATTGCAGTGTCTGCGGCTAACC
GGTTCAAAAAGATCAGTTCAAGCGGCGCCCTAGATTACGACATTCCTACGACCGCCTCCGAGAATCTCTA
TTTCCAGGGTGAATTTGGCTTGGCACAACATGACGAGGCCGTCGATAACAAGTTTAATAAAGAACAGCAG
AACGCTTTCTATGAGATCCTTCACTTACCAAATCTGAACGAAGAGCAACGCAACGCTTTCATTCAGAGCC
TGAAAGACGATCCCTCGCAGTCTGCAAATCTCCTGGCCGAAGCCAAGAAGCTGAATGACGCACAGGCTCC
AAAAGTTGATAACAAGTTTAACAAGGAGCAGCAGAATGCTTTCTACGAGATATTGCACCTTCCTAATCTG
AATGAGGAACAAAGAAATGCATTTATCCAGTCCCTAAAAGACGATCCATCACAGAGTGCCAACCTGCTTG
CGGAAGCCAAAAAGCTCAATGATGCCCAGGCCCCGAAAGTAGACGCGAACCATCAATAAGGATCCGCAGG
CCTCTGCTAGCTTGACTGACTGAGATACAGCGTACCTTCAGCTCACAGACATGATAAGATACATTGATGA
GTTTGGACAAACCACAACTAGAATGCAGTGAAAAAAATGCTTTATTTGTGAAATTTGTGATGCTATTGCT
TTATTTGTAACCATTATAAGCTGCAATAAACAAGTTAACAACAACAATTGCATTCATTTTATGTTTCAGG
TTCAGGGGGAGGTGTGGGAGGTTTTTTAAAGCAAGTAAAACCTCTACAAATGTGGTATTGGCCCATCTCT
ATCGGTATCGTAGCATAACCCCTTGGGGCCTCTAAACGGGTCTTGAGGGGTTTTTTGTGCCCCTCGGGCC
GGATTGCTATCTACCGGCATTGGCGCAGAAAAAAATGCCTGATGCGACGCTGCGCGTCTTATACTCCCAC
ATATGCCAGATTCAGCAACGGATACGGCTTCCCCAACTTGCCCACTTCCATACGTGTCCTCCTTACCAGA
AATTTATCCTTAAGGTCGTCAGCTATCCTGCAGGCGATCTCTCGATTTCGATCAAGACATTCCTTTAATG
GTCTTTTCTGGACACCACTAGGGGTCAGAAGTAGTTCATCAAACTTTCTTCCCTCCCTAATCTCATTGGT
TACCTTGGGCTATCGAAACTTAATTAACCAGTCAAGTCAGCTACTTGGCGAGATCGACTTGTCTGGGTTT
CGACTACGCTCAGAATTGCGTCAGTCAAGTTCGATCTGGTCCTTGCTATTGCACCCGTTCTCCGATTACG
AGTTTCATTTAAATCATGTGAGCAAAAGGCCAGCAAAAGGCCAGGAACCGTAAAAAGGCCGCGTTGCTGG
CGTTTTTCCATAGGCTCCGCCCCCCTGACGAGCATCACAAAAATCGACGCTCAAGTCAGAGGTGGCGAAA
CCCGACAGGACTATAAAGATACCAGGCGTTTCCCCCTGGAAGCTCCCTCGTGCGCTCTCCTGTTCCGACC
CTGCCGCTTACCGGATACCTGTCCGCCTTTCTCCCTTCGGGAAGCGTGGCGCTTTCTCATAGCTCACGCT
GTAGGTATCTCAGTTCGGTGTAGGTCGTTCGCTCCAAGCTGGGCTGTGTGCACGAACCCCCCGTTCAGCC
CGACCGCTGCGCCTTATCCGGTAACTATCGTCTTGAGTCCAACCCGGTAAGACACGACTTATCGCCACTG
GCAGCAGCCACTGGTAACAGGATTAGCAGAGCGAGGTATGTAGGCGGTGCTACAGAGTTCTTGAAGTGGT
GGCCTAACTACGGCTACACTAGAAGAACAGTATTTGGTATCTGCGCTCTGCTGAAGCCAGTTACCTTCGG
AAAAAGAGTTGGTAGCTCTTGATCCGGCAAACAAACCACCGCTGGTAGCGGTGGTTTTTTTGTTTGCAAG
CAGCAGATTACGCGCAGAAAAAAAGGATCTCAAGAAGATCCTTTGATCTTTTCTACGGGGTCTGACGCTC
AGTGGAACGAAAACTCACGTTAAGGGATTTTGGTCATGAGATTATCAAAAAGGATCTTCACCTAGATCCT
TTTAAATTAAAAATGAAGTTTTAAATCAATCTAAAGTATATATGAGTAAACTTGGTCTGACAGTTACCAA
TGCTTAATCAGTGAGGCACCTATCTCAGCGATCTGTCTATTTCGTTCATCCATAGTTGCATTTAAATTTC
CGAACTCTCCAAGGCCCTCGTCGGAAAATCTTCAAACCTTTCGTCCGATCCATCTTGCAGGCTACCTCTC
GAACGAACTATCGCAAGTCTCTTGGCCGGCCTTGCGCCTTGGCTATTGCTTGGCAGCGCCTATCGCCAGG
TATTACTCCAATCCCGAATATCCGAGATCGGGATCACCCGAGAGAAGTTCAACCTACATCCTCAATCCCG
ATCTATCCGAGATCCGAGGAATATCGAAATCGGGGCGCGCCTGGCCTCCGCGCCGGGTTTTGGCGCCTCC
CGCGGGCGCCCCCCTCGTCACGGCGAGCGCTGCCACGTCAGACGAAGGGCGCAGGAGCGTCCTGATCCTT
CCGCCCGGACGCTCAGGACAGCGGCCCGCTGCTCATAAGACTCGGCCTTAGAACCCCAGTATCAGCAGAA
GGACATTTTAGGACGGGACTTGGGTGACTCTAGGGCACTGGTTTTCTTTCCAGAGAGCGGAACAGGCGAG
GAAAAGTAGTCCCTTCTCGGCGATTCTGCGGAGGGATCTCCGTGGGGCGGTGAACGCCGATGATTATATA
AGGACGCGCCGGGTGTGGCACAGCTAGTTCCGTCGCAGCCGGGATTTGGGTCGCGGTTCTTGTTTGTGGA
TCGCTGTGATCGTCACTTGGTGAGTAGCGGGCTGCTGGGCTGGCCGGGGCTTTCGTGGCCGCCGGGCCGC
TCGGTGGGACGGAAGCGTGTGGAGAGACCGCCAAGGGCTGTAGTCTGGGTCCGCGAGCAAGGTTGCCCTG
AACTGGGGGTTGGGGGGAGCGCAGCAAAATGGCGGCTGTTCCCGAGTCTTGAATGGAAGACGCTTGTGAG
GCGGGCTGTGAGGTCGTTGAAACAAGGTGGGGGGCATGGTGGGCGGCAAGAACCCAAGGTCTTGAGCCCT
TCGCTAATGCGGGAAAGCTCTTATTCGGGTGAGATGGGCTGGGCACCATCTGGGGACCCTGACGTGAAGT
TTGTCACTGACTGGAGAACTCGGTTTGTCGTCTGTTGCGGGGGCGGCAGTTATGGCGGTGCCGTTGGGCA
GTGCACCCGTACCTTTGGGAGCGCGCGCCCTCGTCGTGTCGTGACGTCACCCGTTCTGTTGGCTTATAAT
GCAGGGTGGGGCCACCTGCCGGTAGGTGTGCGGTAGGCTTTTCTCCGTCGCAGGACGCAGGGTTCGGGCC
TAGGGTAGGCTCTCCTGAATCGACAGGCGCCGGACCTCTGGTGAGGGGAGGGATAAGTGAGGCGTCAGTT
TCTTTGGTCGGTTTTATGTACCTATCTTCTTAAGTAGCTGAAGCTCCGGTTTTGAACTATGCGCTCGGGG
TTGGCGAGTGTGTTTTGTGAAGTTTTTTAGGCACCTTTTGAAATGTAATCATTTGGGTCAATATGTAATT
TTCAGTGTTAGACTTGTAAATTGTCCGCTAAATTCTGGCCGTTTTTGGCTTTTTTGTTAGACAACATGGG
TAAAAAGCCTGAACTCACCGCGACGTCTGTCGAGAAGTTTCTGATCGAAAAGTTCGACAGCGTCTCCGAC
CTGATGCAGCTCTCGGAGGGCGAAGAATCTCGTGCTTTCAGCTTCGATGTAGGAGGGCGTGGATATGTCC
TGCGGGTAAATAGCTGCGCCGATGGTTTCTACAAAGATCGTTATGTTTATCGGCACTTTGCATCCGCCGC
GCTCCCGATTCCGGAAGTGCTTGACATTGGGGAGTTCAGCGAGAGCCTGACCTATTGCATCTCCCGCCGT
GCACAGGGTGTCACGTTGCAAGACCTGCCTGAAACCGAACTGCCCGCTGTTCTGCAGCCGGTCGCGGAGG
CAATGGATGCCATCGCTGCCGCCGATCTTAGCCAGACGAGCGGGTTCGGCCCATTCGGACCGCAAGGAAT
CGGTCAATACACTACATGGCGTGATTTCATATGCGCGATTGCTGATCCCCATGTGTATCACTGGCAAACT
GTGATGGACGACACCGTCAGTGCGTCCGTCGCGCAGGCTCTCGATGAGCTGATGCTTTGGGCCGAGGACT
GCCCCGAAGTCCGGCACCTCGTGCACGCGGATTTCGGCTCCAACAATGTCCTGACGGACAATGGCCGCAT
AACAGCGGTCATTGACTGGAGCGAGGCGATGTTCGGGGATTCCCAATACGAGGTCGCCAACATCTTCTTC
TGGAGGCCGTGGTTGGCTTGTATGGAGCAGCAGACGCGCTACTTCGAGCGGAGGCATCCGGAGCTTGCAG
GATCGCCCCGGCTCCGGGCGTATATGCTCCGCATTGGTCTTGACCAACTCTATCAGAGCTTGGTTGACGG
CAATTTCGATGATGCAGCTTGGGCGCAGGGTCGATGCGACGCAATCGTCCGATCCGGAGCCGGGACTGTC
GGGCGTACACAAATCGCCCGCAGAAGCGCCGCCGTCTGGACCGATGGCTGTGTAGAAGTACTCGCCGATA
GTGGAAACCGACGCCCCAGCACTCGTCCGAGGGCAAAGGAATAAGCTAGTATGTAAGCCTAGTCTTAGAT
AATAAAATCGCTATCCATCGAAGATGGATGTGTGTTGGTTTTTTGTGTGTGTAACGCTAGGCGCGCCTGG
TGTACCGAGAACGATCCTCTCAGTGCGAGTCTCGACGATCCATATCGTTGCTTGGCAGTCAGCCAGTCGG
AATCCAGCTTGGGACCCAGGAAGTCCAATCGTCAGATATTGTACTCAAGCCTGGTCACGGCAGCGTACCG
ATCTGTTTAAACCTAGATATTGATAGTCTGATCGGTCAACGTATAATCGAGTCCTAGCTTTTGCAAACAT
CTATCAAGAGACAGGATCAGCAGGAGGCTTTCGCATGAGTATTCAACATTTCCGTGTCGCCCTTATTCCC
TTTTTTGCGGCATTTTGCCTTCCTGTTTTTGCTCACCCAGAAACGCTGGTGAAAGTAAAAGATGCTGAAG
ATCAGTTGGGTGCGCGAGTGGGTTACATCGAACTGGATCTCAACAGCGGTAAGATCCTTGAGAGTTTTCG
CCCCGAAGAACGCTTTCCAATGATGAGCACTTTTAAAGTTCTGCTATGTGGCGCGGTATTATCCCGTATT
GACGCCGGGCAAGAGCAACTCGGTCGCCGCATACACTATTCTCAGAATGACTTGGTTGAGTATTCACCAG
TCACAGAAAAGCATCTTACGGATGGCATGACAGTAAGAGAATTATGCAGTGCTGCCATAACCATGAGTGA
TAACACTGCGGCCAACTTACTTCTGACAACGATTGGAGGACCGAAGGAGCTAACCGCTTTTTTGCACAAC
ATGGGGGATCATGTAACTCGCCTTGATCGTTGGGAACCGGAGCTGAATGAAGCCATACCAAACGACGAGC
GTGACACCACGATGCCTGTAGCAATGGCAACAACCTTGCGTAAACTATTAACTGGCGAACTACTTACTCT
AGCTTCCCGGCAACAGTTGATAGACTGGATGGAGGCGGATAAAGTTGCAGGACCACTTCTGCGCTCGGCC
CTTCCGGCTGGCTGGTTTATTGCTGATAAATCTGGAGCCGGTGAGCGTGGGTCTCGCGGTATCATTGCAG
CACTGGGGCCAGATGGTAAGCCCTCCCGTATCGTAGTTATCTACACGACGGGGAGTCAGGCAACTATGGA
TGAACGAAATAGACAGATCGCTGAGATAGGTGCCTCACTGATTAAGCATTGGTAACCGATTCTAGGTGCA
TTGGCGCAGAAAAAAATGCCTGATGCGACGCTGCGCGTCTTATACTCCCACATATGCCAGATTCAGCAAC
GGATACGGCTTCCCCAACTTGCCCACTTCCATACGTGTCCTCCTTACCAGAAATTTATCCTTAAGATCGT
TTAAACTCGACTCTGGCTCTATCGAATCTCCGTCGTTTCGAGCTTACGCGAACAGCCGTGGCGCTCATTT
GCTCGTCGGGCATCGAATCTCGTCAGCTATCGTCAGCTTACCTTTTTGGCAGCGATCGCGGCTCCCGACA
TCTTGGACCATTAGCTCCACAGGTATCTTCTTCCCTCTAGTGGTCATAACAGCAGCTTCAGCTACCTCTC
AATTCAAAAAACCCCTCAAGACCCGTTTAGAGGCCCCAAGGGGTTATGCTATCAATCGTTGCGTTACACA
CACAAAAAACCAACACACATCCATCTTCGATGGATAGCGATTTTATTATCTAACTGCTGATCGAGTGTAG
CCAGATCTAGTAATCAATTACGGGGTCATTAGTTCATAGCCCATATATGGAGTTCCGCGTTACATAACTT
ACGGTAAATGGCCCGCCTGGCTGACCGCCCAACGACCCCCGCCCATTGACGTCAATAATGACGTATGTTC
CCATAGTAACGCCAATAGGGACTTTCCATTGACGTCAATGGGTGGAGTATTTACGGTAAACTGCCCACTT
GGCAGTACATCAAGTGTATCATATGCCAAGTACGCCCCCTATTGACGTCAATGACGGTAAATGGCCCGCC
TGGCATTATGCCCAGTACATGACCTTATGGGACTTTCCTACTTGGCAGTACATCTACGTATTAGTCATCG
CTATTACCATGCTGATGCGGTTTTGGCAGTACATCAATGGGCGTGGATAGCGGTTTGACTCACGGGGATT
TCCAAGTCTCCACCCCATTGACGTCAATGGGAGTTTGTTTTGGCACCAAAATCAACGGGACTTTCCAAAA
TGTCGTAACAACTCCGCCCCATTGACGCAAATGGGCGGTAGGCGTGTACGGTGGGAGGTCTATATAAGCA
GAGCTGGTTTAGTGAACCGTCAGATCAGATCTTTGTCGATCCTACCATCCACTCGACACACCCGCCAGCG
GCCGC
